>Addgene plasmid #25430 | F3/-2.5lacZ | addgene partial sequence | sequence record 31122 | 25430 with CAT-R
CGCTTCTGGTGCCGGAACCAGGCAAAGCGCCATTCGCCATTCAGGCTGCGCAACTGTTGGGAAGGGCGAT
CGGTGCGGGCCTCTTCGCTATTACGCCAGCTGGCGAAAGGGGGATGTGCTGCAAGGCGATTAAGTTGGGT
AACGCCAGGGTTTTCCCAGTCACGACGTTGTAAAACGACGGGATCGATCTCGCCATACAGCGCGTTGAAA
CGCTGGGCAATATCGCGGCTCAGTTCGAGGTGCTGTTTCTGGTCTTCACCCACCGGTACCTTACGCTTCT
TCTTTGGAGCAGTCATTTTTTCTGAGCTCGGTACCCGGGGATCCTCTAGAGTCGAGATCGGGCCCCCCCA
ACCCAAGCGGCAGAGAGTGGCCGGAACTTTCTGCCGCTCGGGAGCCCCGGCTGTAGATAGCAAAGTGCTG
GCAGTCTGAATGCCCACCCACTGTCCCCCACCCCTCCCTCTCCTGTCCGGCCTGATTTGTGGTTAAGGAA
AGCGGCGGCAGCGCCCCAGGGCTTCCTCACCCCTAGCTTCTCGCCAGGCGCCCTGGGCTATTTATCCGTA
GTAGCCTAAACGCCCCGGAGCCCAGGCGGGCAGCTGGGGGAGGGGGAGTCCGAGGCCAATAGGAACACTG
CGGGGCGGGGCTTGGGGGGGGTCCCCGGGGTGGCCGCAGGGGCCCGCAGACTGGCCAGCCAGCCCGCCCC
TCCACACTGGCGTGCGCGCTAGGTCCCCTACCGGGCAGGGAGGGAGGGAGCGACCGGCAGCCCTAGGCGG
CTGCACTTGGCTCTCCGGCACGCCCTTTCCAAACCTCTCCAACACCCGACTGCTGTATCCGCGGGAAACG
CTGGCTGCGCGCGCTCACCTCTGAGCTGACTTTCATACTCCTCTGTCCCCTGATTTGTGGGGGACCCATG
G
