[The description below was written by a language model from this plasmid's Addgene catalogue record.]
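Description:
F3/-2.5lacZ is a lacZ reporter plasmid built on the pPD46.21 backbone, a promoterless β-galactosidase vector of about 6.1 kb before insertion, and is catalogued as a mammalian expression/reporter construct. It is propagated in E. coli under ampicillin selection. The record gives no information on copy number or the origin of replication, and it lists no selectable marker for eukaryotic cells. No feature table is available, so the exact layout of backbone elements cannot be confirmed.

The payload consists of regulatory DNA from the human MYOD1 (MyoD) gene placed upstream of lacZ, so that β-galactosidase activity reports the transcriptional activity of these sequences. A 2.5 kb MyoD promoter fragment was inserted as a SalI–XhoI fragment into the SalI site of the vector, a ligation that destroys the XhoI end. Upstream of this promoter sits the F3 fragment, which according to the depositor is cloned in reverse orientation and contains the "258" core enhancer. Testing an element in inverted orientation is a classic way to check whether it behaves as a true enhancer, independent of its orientation relative to the promoter it acts on.

The associated publication concerns a highly conserved distal control element that regulates embryonic activation of myoD. This indicates the construct was used to test whether the distal enhancer, combined with the proximal promoter, can drive appropriate reporter expression in embryos, with lacZ staining as the readout. The size of the F3 fragment and the total plasmid size are not stated in the record.
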