Addgene plasmid #25430: F3/-2.5lacZ
Depositing lab: Charles P. Emerson Jr. Depositing organization: Institute for Cancer Research d/b/a the Research Institute of Fox Chase Cancer Center. Publication: Embryonic activation of the myoD gene is regulated by a highly conserved distal control element. Goldhamer DJ, Brunk BP, Faerman A, King A, Shani M, Emerson CP. Development. 1995 Mar . 121(3):637-49. PubMed 7720572.
Backbone
  Vector backbone: pPD46.21
  Backbone manufacturer: Fire et al., 1990
  Backbone size w/o insert (bp): 6110
  Vector type: Mammalian Expression ; Reporter construct
Growth in bacteria
  Bacterial resistance: Ampicillin, 100 μg/mL
  Growth temperature: 37°C
  Growth strain: DH5alpha
  Copy number: Unknown
Gene/Insert
  Gene/Insert name: Myo D Promoter (alt name: MyoD)
  Species: H. sapiens (human)
  Entrez Gene: MYOD1 (a.k.a. CMYP17, MYF3, MYOD, MYODRIF, PUM, bHLHc1)
  Tag / fusion protein: lacZ (C terminal on insert)
  Cloning method: Restriction Enzyme; 5′ cloning site SalI (destroyed during cloning); 3′ cloning site SalI (destroyed during cloning)
  Sequencing primers: 5′ n/A; 3′ LacZ-R
Terms and licenses: Academic/Nonprofit Terms; Industry Terms: Not Available to Industry
Depositor comments: A SalI-XhoI fragment containing the 2.5 kb promoter fragment was cloned into the SalI site of pPD46.21, destroying the XhoI site. The F3 fragment is cloned in reverse orientation. 258 refers to the core enhancer, which is present in this construct, upstream of the 2.5 kb MyoD promoter
How to cite: F3/-2.5lacZ was a gift from Charles P. Emerson Jr. (Addgene plasmid # 25430 ; http://n2t.net/addgene:25430 ; RRID:Addgene_25430)
